Addgene plasmid #186271: pET28b_RanT24N
Purpose: Expression vector of His-RanT24N in E.coli
Depositing lab: Masahito Ikawa. Depositing organization: The University of Osaka. Publication: RanGTP and the actin cytoskeleton keep paternal and maternal chromosomes apart during fertilization. Mori M, Yao T, Mishina T, Endoh H, Tanaka M, Yonezawa N, Shimamoto Y, Yonemura S, Yamagata K, Kitajima TS, Ikawa M. J Cell Biol. 2021 Oct 4;220(10). pii: 212591. doi: 10.1083/jcb.202012001. Epub 2021 Aug 23. PubMed 34424312.
Backbone
  Vector backbone: pET28b
  Backbone size w/o insert (bp): 5368
  Total vector size (bp): 5978
  Vector type: Bacterial Expression
Growth in bacteria
  Bacterial resistance: Kanamycin, 50 μg/mL
  Growth temperature: 30°C
  Growth strain: DH5alpha
  Copy number: Low Copy
Gene/Insert
  Gene/Insert name: GTP-binding nuclear protein Ran (alt name: Ran)
  Species: M. musculus (mouse)
  Insert size (bp): 651
  Mutation: Changed T24 into N
  GenBank ID: NM_009391
  Entrez Gene: Ran
  Promoter: T7 promoter
  Tag / fusion protein: His-tagged at N terminal (N terminal on backbone); His tagged (N terminal on backbone)
  Cloning method: Restriction Enzyme; 5′ cloning site NdeI (not destroyed); 3′ cloning site EcoRI (not destroyed)
  Sequencing primers: 5′ TAATA CGACT CACTA TAGGG; 3′ ATGCT AGTTA TTGCT CAGCG G
Terms and licenses: Academic/Nonprofit Terms; Industry Terms: Not Available to Industry
Depositor comments: For protein expression, transform into BL21(DE3) E. coli because the pET vector system requires T7 RNA polymerase for expression. Induce with 1 mM ITPG for 2h at 28 °C.
How to cite: pET28b_RanT24N was a gift from Masahito Ikawa (Addgene plasmid # 186271 ; http://n2t.net/addgene:186271 ; RRID:Addgene_186271)
