[The description below was written by a language model from this plasmid's Addgene catalogue record and pLannotate feature annotations shown in this document.]
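Description:
pET28b_RanT24N is a bacterial expression plasmid built on the pET28b backbone for producing a His-tagged mutant of the mouse small GTPase Ran in E. coli. It is selected with kanamycin through the KanR (aminoglycoside phosphotransferase) gene. It replicates from a pBR322-type ColE1 origin accompanied by the rop gene and bom region, which fits the low copy number given in the record. An f1 origin is also present, along with short tetracycline-resistance fragments that are backbone remnants rather than functional markers.

The roughly 650 bp Ran coding sequence was inserted between the NdeI and EcoRI sites and carries a threonine-to-asparagine change at residue 24. The annotation software matched the insert to the dog Ran protein entry. This probably reflects how conserved Ran is, since the catalogue gives mouse as the source. Transcription is driven by a T7 promoter followed by a lac operator and the T7 gene 10 ribosome binding site, and it ends at the T7 terminator. The plasmid-borne lacI gene supplies repressor, so expression stays off until IPTG is added, and it requires a host that provides T7 RNA polymerase, such as a DE3 lysogen. The protein is made with the backbone's N-terminal His tag followed by a thrombin cleavage site, allowing metal-affinity purification and optional tag removal. A second His-tag fragment lies downstream of the insert, and the record describes only N-terminal tagging.

T24N is generally used as a dominant-negative form of Ran that interferes with RanGTP production. The associated publication concerns RanGTP and the actin cytoskeleton during fertilization, which suggests the purified protein served to perturb Ran signalling in that setting.
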