Features (pLannotate 1.2.2; 21 found; start..end, strand, type, name):
    261..338     -  promoter       lacI promoter: lacI
    346..625     -  CDS            TcR (fragment): tetracycline efflux protein; tet; confers resistance to tetracycline
    647..665     +  promoter       T7 promoter: promoter for bacteriophage T7 RNA polymerase
    666..690     +  protein_bind   lac operator: The lac repressor binds to the lac operator to inhibit transcription in E. coli. This inhibition can be relieved by adding lactose or isopropyl-β-D-thiogalactopyranoside (IPTG). lac repressor encoded by lacI
    705..727     +  RBS            RBS: efficient ribosome binding site from bacteriophage T7 gene 10 (Olins and Rangwala, 1989)
    746..762     +  CDS            capTEV™ (fragment): composite tag for in vivo biotinylation, TEV protease cleavage, and 6xHis tagging
    773..790     +  CDS            thrombin site: thrombin recognition and cleavage site
    794..1441    +  CDS            RAN: RAN_CANLF - Experimental evidence at protein level: Swiss-Prot protein existence level 1. GTPase involved in nucleocytoplasmic transport, participating both to the import and the export from the nucleus of proteins and RNAs. Switches between a cytoplasmic GDP- and a nuclear GTP-bound state by nucleotide exchange and GTP hydrolysis. Nuclear import receptors such as importin beta bind their substrates only in the absence of GTP- bound RAN and release them upon direct interaction with GTP-bound RAN, while export receptors behave in the opposite way. Thereby, RAN controls cargo loading and release
   1485..1502    +  CDS            9xHis (fragment): 9xHis affinity tag
   1512..1561    +  CDS            SET1 (fragment): solubility-enhancement tag derived from T7 phage gene 10B
   1569..1616    +  terminator     T7 terminator: transcription terminator for bacteriophage T7 RNA polymerase
   1653..2081    +  rep_origin     f1 ori (sequence partly withheld): f1 bacteriophage origin of replication; arrow indicates direction of (+) strand synthesis
   2134..2191    +  promoter       AmpR promoter (fragment): bla
   2200..3015    -  CDS            KanR: aminoglycoside phosphotransferase; aph(3')-Ia; confers resistance to kanamycin in bacteria or G418 (Geneticin®) in eukaryotes
   3137..3725    +  rep_origin     ori: high-copy-number ColE1/pMB1/pBR322/pUC origin of replication
   3911..4050    -  misc_feature   bom: basis of mobility region from pBR322
   4152..4343    -  CDS            rop: Rop protein, which maintains plasmids at low copy number; rop
   4360..4740    +  CDS            YPB1_ECOLX: Protein predicted: Swiss-Prot protein existence level 4. From Escherichia coli.
   4812..5103    -  CDS            TcR (fragment): tetracycline efflux protein; tet; confers resistance to tetracycline
   5118..5139    -  protein_bind   CAP binding site: CAP binding activates transcription in the presence of cAMP. E. coli catabolite activator protein
   5152..260     -  CDS            lacI (across the origin): lac repressor; lacI; The lac repressor binds to the lac operator to inhibit transcription in E. coli. This inhibition can be relieved by adding lactose or isopropyl-β-D-thiogalactopyranoside (IPTG).
>Addgene plasmid #186271 | pET28b_RanT24N | addgene full sequence | sequence record 366883 | Addgene NGS Result
GCGCGAGATTTAATCGCCGCGACAATTTGCGACGGCGCGTGCAGGGCCAGACTGGAGGTGGCAACGCCAA
TCAGCAACGACTGTTTGCCCGCCAGTTGTTGTGCCACGCGGTTGGGAATGTAATTCAGCTCCGCCATCGC
CGCTTCCACTTTTTCCCGCGTTTTCGCAGAAACGTGGCTGGCCTGGTTCACCACGCGGGAAACGGTCTGA
TAAGAGACACCGGCATACTCTGCGACATCGTATAACGTTACTGGTTTCACATTCACCACCCTGAATTGAC
TCTCTTCCGGGCGCTATCATGCCATACCGCGAAAGGTTTTGCGCCATTCGATGGTGTCCGGGATCTCGAC
GCTCTCCCTTATGCGACTCCTGCATTAGGAAGCAGCCCAGTAGTAGGTTGAGGCCGTTGAGCACCGCCGC
CGCAAGGAATGGTGCATGCAAGGAGATGGCGCCCAACAGTCCCCCGGCCACGGGGCCTGCCACCATACCC
ACGCCGAAACAAGCGCTCATGAGCCCGAAGTGGCGAGCCCGATCTTCCCCATCGGTGATGTCGGCGATAT
AGGCGCCAGCAACCGCACCTGTGGCGCCGGTGATGCCGGCCACGATGCGTCCGGCGTAGAGGATCGAGAT
CTCGATCCCGCGAAATTAATACGACTCACTATAGGGGAATTGTGAGCGGATAACAATTCCCCTCTAGAAA
TAATTTTGTTTAACTTTAAGAAGGAGATATACCATGGGCAGCAGCCATCATCATCATCATCACAGCAGCG
GCCTGGTGCCGCGCGGCAGCCATATGGCCGCCCAGGGAGAGCCGCAGGTCCAGTTCAAGCTCGTCCTGGT
GGGCGACGGCGGCACCGGGAAGAATACCTTCGTGAAGCGCCACTTGACGGGCGAGTTTGAGAAGAAGTAT
GTAGCCACCCTGGGCGTGGAGGTGCACCCGCTCGTCTTCCATACCAACAGAGGACCCATCAAGTTCAACG
TGTGGGACACGGCCGGCCAGGAGAAGTTCGGGGGCCTGCGCGATGGCTACTACATCCAAGCCCAGTGTGC
CATTATAATGTTTGATGTAACCTCAAGAGTTACTTACAAGAATGTACCTAACTGGCATAGAGATCTGGTA
CGAGTGTGTGAAAACATCCCCATTGTATTGTGTGGCAACAAAGTGGATATTAAAGACAGGAAAGTGAAGG
CAAAATCTATTGTCTTCCACCGGAAGAAGAATCTTCAGTACTATGACATTTCTGCCAAAAGTAACTACAA
CTTTGAAAAGCCTTTCCTCTGGCTTGCCAGAAAGCTCATTGGAGATCCTAACTTGGAGTTTGTTGCCATG
CCTGCTCTTGCCCCACCTGAGGTGGTCATGGACCCAGCTTTGGCAGCACAGTACGAGCATGATTTAGAGG
TTGCTCAGACGACTGCTCTCCCAGATGAGGATGATGACCTGTGAGAATTCGAGCTCCGTCGACAAGCTTG
CGGCCGCACTCGAGCACCACCACCACCACCACTGAGATCCGGCTGCTAACAAAGCCCGAAAGGAAGCTGA
GTTGGCTGCTGCCACCGCTGAGCAATAACTAGCATAACCCCTTGGGGCCTCTAAACGGGTCTTGAGGGGT
TTTTTGCTGAAAGGAGGAACTATATCCGGATTGGCGAATGGG
[124 nt withheld, positions 1653-1776]
C
[91 nt withheld, positions 1778-1868]
A
[49 nt withheld, positions 1870-1918]
CCTTTGACGTTGGAGTCCACGTTCTTT
[37 nt withheld, positions 1946-1982]
ACCCTATCTCGGTCTATTCTTTTGATTTATAAGGGATTTTGCCGATTTCGGCCTATTGGTTAAAAAATGA
GCTGATTTAACAAAAATTTAACGCGAATTTTAACAAAATATTAACGCTTACAATTTAGGTGGCACTTTTC
GGGGAAATGTGCGCGGAACCCCTATTTGTTTATTTTTCTAAATACATTCAAATATGTATCCGCTCATGAA
TTAATTCTTAGAAAAACTCATCGAGCATCAAATGAAACTGCAATTTATTCATATCAGGATTATCAATACC
ATATTTTTGAAAAAGCCGTTTCTGTAATGAAGGAGAAAACTCACCGAGGCAGTTCCATAGGATGGCAAGA
TCCTGGTATCGGTCTGCGATTCCGACTCGTCCAACATCAATACAACCTATTAATTTCCCCTCGTCAAAAA
TAAGGTTATCAAGTGAGAAATCACCATGAGTGACGACTGAATCCGGTGAGAATGGCAAAAGTTTATGCAT
TTCTTTCCAGACTTGTTCAACAGGCCAGCCATTACGCTCGTCATCAAAATCACTCGCATCAACCAAACCG
TTATTCATTCGTGATTGCGCCTGAGCGAGACGAAATACGCGATCGCTGTTAAAAGGACAATTACAAACAG
GAATCGAATGCAACCGGCGCAGGAACACTGCCAGCGCATCAACAATATTTTCACCTGAATCAGGATATTC
TTCTAATACCTGGAATGCTGTTTTCCCGGGGATCGCAGTGGTGAGTAACCATGCATCATCAGGAGTACGG
ATAAAATGCTTGATGGTCGGAAGAGGCATAAATTCCGTCAGCCAGTTTAGTCTGACCATCTCATCTGTAA
CATCATTGGCAACGCTACCTTTGCCATGTTTCAGAAACAACTCTGGCGCATCGGGCTTCCCATACAATCG
ATAGATTGTCGCACCTGATTGCCCGACATTATCGCGAGCCCATTTATACCCATATAAATCAGCATCCATG
TTGGAATTTAATCGCGGCCTAGAGCAAGACGTTTCCCGTTGAATATGGCTCATAACACCCCTTGTATTAC
TGTTTATGTAAGCAGACAGTTTTATTGTTCATGACCAAAATCCCTTAACGTGAGTTTTCGTTCCACTGAG
CGTCAGACCCCGTAGAAAAGATCAAAGGATCTTCTTGAGATCCTTTTTTTCTGCGCGTAATCTGCTGCTT
GCAAACAAAAAAACCACCGCTACCAGCGGTGGTTTGTTTGCCGGATCAAGAGCTACCAACTCTTTTTCCG
AAGGTAACTGGCTTCAGCAGAGCGCAGATACCAAATACTGTCCTTCTAGTGTAGCCGTAGTTAGGCCACC
ACTTCAAGAACTCTGTAGCACCGCCTACATACCTCGCTCTGCTAATCCTGTTACCAGTGGCTGCTGCCAG
TGGCGATAAGTCGTGTCTTACCGGGTTGGACTCAAGACGATAGTTACCGGATAAGGCGCAGCGGTCGGGC
TGAACGGGGGGTTCGTGCACACAGCCCAGCTTGGAGCGAACGACCTACACCGAACTGAGATACCTACAGC
GTGAGCTATGAGAAAGCGCCACGCTTCCCGAAGGGAGAAAGGCGGACAGGTATCCGGTAAGCGGCAGGGT
CGGAACAGGAGAGCGCACGAGGGAGCTTCCAGGGGGAAACGCCTGGTATCTTTATAGTCCTGTCGGGTTT
CGCCACCTCTGACTTGAGCGTCGATTTTTGTGATGCTCGTCAGGGGGGCGGAGCCTATGGAAAAACGCCA
GCAACGCGGCCTTTTTACGGTTCCTGGCCTTTTGCTGGCCTTTTGCTCACATGTTCTTTCCTGCGTTATC
CCCTGATTCTGTGGATAACCGTATTACCGCCTTTGAGTGAGCTGATACCGCTCGCCGCAGCCGAACGACC
GAGCGCAGCGAGTCAGTGAGCGAGGAAGCGGAAGAGCGCCTGATGCGGTATTTTCTCCTTACGCATCTGT
GCGGTATTTCACACCGCAATGGTGCACTCTCAGTACAATCTGCTCTGATGCCGCATAGTTAAGCCAGTAT
ACACTCCGCTATCGCTACGTGACTGGGTCATGGCTGCGCCCCGACACCCGCCAACACCCGCTGACGCGCC
CTGACGGGCTTGTCTGCTCCCGGCATCCGCTTACAGACAAGCTGTGACCGTCTCCGGGAGCTGCATGTGT
CAGAGGTTTTCACCGTCATCACCGAAACGCGCGAGGCAGCTGCGGTAAAGCTCATCAGCGTGGTCGTGAA
GCGATTCACAGATGTCTGCCTGTTCATCCGCGTCCAGCTCGTTGAGTTTCTCCAGAAGCGTTAATGTCTG
GCTTCTGATAAAGCGGGCCATGTTAAGGGCGGTTTTTTCCTGTTTGGTCACTGATGCCTCCGTGTAAGGG
GGATTTCTGTTCATGGGGGTAATGATACCGATGAAACGAGAGAGGATGCTCACGATACGGGTTACTGATG
ATGAACATGCCCGGTTACTGGAACGTTGTGAGGGTAAACAACTGGCGGTATGGATGCGGCGGGACCAGAG
AAAAATCACTCAGGGTCAATGCCAGCGCTTCGTTAATACAGATGTAGGTGTTCCACAGGGTAGCCAGCAG
CATCCTGCGATGCAGATCCGGAACATAATGGTGCAGGGCGCTGACTTCCGCGTTTCCAGACTTTACGAAA
CACGGAAACCGAAGACCATTCATGTTGTTGCTCAGGTCGCAGACGTTTTGCAGCAGCAGTCGCTTCACGT
TCGCTCGCGTATCGGTGATTCATTCTGCTAACCAGTAAGGCAACCCCGCCAGCCTAGCCGGGTCCTCAAC
GACAGGAGCACGATCATGCGCACCCGTGGGGCCGCCATGCCGGCGATAATGGCCTGCTTCTCGCCGAAAC
GTTTGGTGGCGGGACCAGTGACGAAGGCTTGAGCGAGGGCGTGCAAGATTCCGAATACCGCAAGCGACAG
GCCGATCATCGTCGCGCTCCAGCGAAAGCGGTCCTCGCCGAAAATGACCCAGAGCGCTGCCGGCACCTGT
CCTACGAGTTGCATGATAAAGAAGACAGTCATAAGTGCGGCGACGATAGTCATGCCCCGCGCCCACCGGA
AGGAGCTGACTGGGTTGAAGGCTCTCAAGGGCATCGGTCGAGATCCCGGTGCCTAATGAGTGAGCTAACT
TACATTAATTGCGTTGCGCTCACTGCCCGCTTTCCAGTCGGGAAACCTGTCGTGCCAGCTGCATTAATGA
ATCGGCCAACGCGCGGGGAGAGGCGGTTTGCGTATTGGGCGCCAGGGTGGTTTTTCTTTTCACCAGTGAG
ACGGGCAACAGCTGATTGCCCTTCACCGCCTGGCCCTGAGAGAGTTGCAGCAAGCGGTCCACGCTGGTTT
GCCCCAGCAGGCGAAAATCCTGTTTGATGGTGGTTAACGGCGGGATATAACATGAGCTGTCTTCGGTATC
GTCGTATCCCACTACCGAGATATCCGCACCAACGCGCAGCCCGGACTCGGTAATGGCGCGCATTGCGCCC
AGCGCCATCTGATCGTTGGCAACCAGCATCGCAGTGGGAACGATGCCCTCATTCAGCATTTGCATGGTTT
GTTGAAAACCGGACATGGCACTCCAGTCGCCTTCCCGTTCCGCTATCGGCTGAATTTGATTGCGAGTGAG
ATATTTATGCCAGCCAGCCAGACGCAGACGCGCCGAGACAGAACTTAATGGGCCCGCTAACAGCGCGATT
TGCTGGTGACCCAATGCGACCAGATGCTCCACGCCCAGTCGCGTACCGTCTTCATGGGAGAAAATAATAC
TGTTGATGGGTGTCTGGTCAGAGACATCAAGAAATAACGCCGGAACATTAGTGCAGGCAGCTTCCACAGC
AATGGCATCCTGGTCATCCAGCGGATAGTTAATGATCAGCCCACTGACGCGTTGCGCGAGAAGATTGTGC
ACCGCCGCTTTACAGGCTTCGACGCCGCTTCGTTCTACCATCGACACCACCACGCTGGCACCCAGTTGAT
CG
